>Addgene plasmid #229345 | pXTK108 [Term_bla-v1_PartType10] | addgene full sequence | sequence record 464828 | Addgene NGS Result
TTGAGATCCTTTTTTTCTGCGCGTAATCTGCTGCTTGCAAACAAAAAAACCACCGCTACCAGCGGTGGTT
TGTTTGCCGGATCAAGAGCTACCAACTCTTTTTCCGAAGGTAACTGGCTTCAGCAGAGCGCAGATACCAA
ATACTGTTCTTCTAGTGTAGCCGTAGTTAGGCCACCACTTCAAGAACTCTGTAGCACCGCCTACATACCT
CGCTCTGCTAATCCTGTTACCAGTGGCTGCTGCCAGTGGCGATAAGTCGTGTCTTACCGGGTTGGACTCA
AGACGATAGTTACCGGATAAGGCGCAGCGGTCGGGCTGAACGGGGGGTTCGTGCACACAGCCCAGCTTGG
AGCGAACGACCTACACCGAACTGAGATACCTACAGCGTGAGCTATGAGAAAGCGCCACGCTTCCCGAAGG
GAGAAAGGCGGACAGGTATCCGGTAAGCGGCAGGGTCGGAACAGGAGAGCGCACGAGGGAGCTTCCAGGG
GGAAACGCCTGGTATCTTTATAGTCCTGTCGGGTTTCGCCACCTCTGACTTGAGCGTCGATTTTTGTGAT
GCTCGTCAGGGGGGCGGAGCCTATGGAAAAACGCCAGCAACGCGAGTCGGTCTCTATCTCTGTCAGACCA
AGTTTACTCATATATACTTTAGATTGATTTAAAACTTCATTTTTAATTTAAAAGGATCTAGGTGAAGATC
CTTTTTGATAATCTCATGACCAAAATCCCTTAACGTGAGTTTTCGTTCCACTGAGCGTCAGACCCCGTAG
AAAAGATCAAAGGATCTTCTACATGAGACCAGAGTAGCCCGCCTAATGAGCGGGCTTTTTTTTAATTCCC
CTATTTGTTTATTTTTCTAAATACATTCAAATATGTATCCGCTCATGAGACAATAACCCTGATAAATGCT
TCAATAATATTGAAAAAGGAAGAGTATGAGCATTCAGCATTTTCGTGTGGCGCTGATTCCGTTTTTTGCG
GCGTTTTGCCTGCCGGTGTTTGCGCATCCGGAAACCCTGGTGAAAGTGAAAGATGCGGAAGATCAACTGG
GTGCGCGCGTGGGCTATATTGAACTGGATCTGAACAGCGGCAAAATTCTGGAATCTTTTCGTCCGGAAGA
ACGTTTTCCGATGATGAGCACCTTTAAAGTGCTGCTGTGCGGTGCGGTTCTGAGCCGTGTGGATGCGGGC
CAGGAACAACTGGGCCGTCGTATTCATTATAGCCAGAACGATCTGGTGGAATATAGCCCGGTGACCGAAA
AACATCTGACCGATGGCATGACCGTGCGTGAACTGTGCAGCGCGGCGATTACCATGAGCGATAACACCGC
GGCGAACCTGCTGCTGACGACCATTGGCGGTCCGAAAGAACTGACCGCGTTTCTGCATAACATGGGCGAT
CATGTGACCCGTCTGGATCGTTGGGAACCGGAACTGAACGAAGCGATTCCGAACGATGAACGTGATACCA
CCATGCCGGCAGCAATGGCGACCACCCTGCGTAAACTGCTGACGGGTGAGCTGCTGACCCTGGCAAGCCG
CCAGCAACTGATTGATTGGATGGAAGCGGATAAAGTGGCGGGTCCGCTGCTGCGTAGCGCGCTGCCGGCT
GGCTGGTTTATTGCGGATAAAAGCGGTGCGGGCGAACGTGGCAGCCGTGGCATTATTGCGGCGCTGGGCC
CGGATGGTAAACCGAGCCGTATTGTGGTGATTTATACCACCGGCAGCCAGGCGACGATGGATGAACGTAA
CCGTCAGATTGCGGAAATTGGCGCGAGCCTGATTAAACATTGGTAAACCGATACAATTAAAGGCTCCTTT
TGGAGCCTTTTTTTTTGGACGACCCTTGTCAGATCAAAGGATCTTC
Features (pLannotate 1.2.2; 4 found; start..end, strand, type, name):
      1..589     +  rep_origin     ori: high-copy-number ColE1/pMB1/pBR322/pUC origin of replication
    844..935     +  promoter       AmpR promoter: bla
    936..1793    +  CDS            bla: BLAT_ECOLX - Experimental evidence at protein level: Swiss-Prot protein existence level 1. TEM-type are the most prevalent beta-lactamases in enterobacteria; they hydrolyze the beta-lactam bond in susceptible beta-lactam antibiotics, thus conferring resistance to penicillins and cephalosporins. TEM-3 and TEM-4 are capable of hydrolyzing cefotaxime and ceftazidime. TEM-5 is capable of hydrolyzing ceftazidime. TEM-6 is capable of hydrolyzing ceftazidime and aztreonam. TEM-8/CAZ-2, TEM- 16/CAZ-7 and TEM-24/CAZ-6 are markedly active against ceftazidime. IRT- 4 shows resistance to beta-lactamase in
   1800..1839    +  terminator     fd terminator: central terminator from bacteriophage fd (Otsuka and Kunisawa, 1982)
