[The description below was written by a language model from this plasmid's Addgene catalogue record and pLannotate feature annotations shown in this document.]
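Description:
pXTK108 [Term_bla-v1_PartType10] is a small (about 1.9 kb) Golden Gate part plasmid from the XanthoMoClo modular cloning toolkit, which was developed for building genetic constructs for bacteria of the genera Xanthobacter and Roseixanthobacter. It is built on the pXTK backbone, is catalogued as a bacterial expression vector, and is propagated in E. coli under ampicillin selection. The annotated sequence shows a minimal architecture: a ColE1/pMB1/pUC-type origin of replication, followed by the bla promoter driving the TEM-type beta-lactamase coding sequence that confers ampicillin resistance. The catalogue lists the plasmid as low copy, whereas the automated annotation labels the origin as the high-copy pUC family. The record does not resolve this discrepancy.

The stored part is a synthetic transcriptional terminator named bla-v1, assigned to position "Part Type 10" in the toolkit's assembly scheme. No feature in the table carries that name. The only terminator annotated is a short match to the central terminator of bacteriophage fd, lying immediately downstream of the beta-lactamase gene, and the record does not say whether this corresponds to the deposited part or where the part boundaries lie. About 250 bp between the origin and the bla promoter are unannotated. The Type IIS restriction sites and overhangs that would release the part in a Golden Gate reaction are also not annotated, and the cloning sites are recorded as unknown. As a part plasmid, it serves as a source of a standardized terminator module to be combined with other toolkit parts in hierarchical assemblies, rather than as an expression construct in its own right.
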