Addgene plasmid #229345: pXTK108 [Term_bla-v1_PartType10]
Purpose: XanthoMoClo Golden Gate Part Plasmid for cloning, contains Term_bla-v1_PartType10
Depositing lab: Michael Springer. Depositing organization: Harvard Medical School. Publication: XanthoMoClo horizontal line A Robust Modular Cloning Genetic Toolkit for the Genera Xanthobacter and Roseixanthobacter. Soltysiak MPM, Ory ALH, Lee AD, Christophersen CE, Jalihal AP, Springer M. ACS Synth Biol. 2025 Apr 18;14(4):1173-1190. doi: 10.1021/acssynbio.4c00806. Epub 2025 Mar 13. PubMed 40080684.
Backbone
  Vector backbone: pXTK
  Vector type: Bacterial Expression
Growth in bacteria
  Bacterial resistance: Ampicillin, 100 μg/mL
  Growth temperature: 37°C
  Growth strain: DH5alpha
  Copy number: Low Copy
Gene/Insert
  Gene/Insert name: bla-v1 Terminator (alt name: Term_bla-v1_PartType10)
  Species: Synthetic
  Cloning method: Restriction Enzyme; 5′ cloning site unknown (unknown if destroyed)
Terms and licenses: Academic/Nonprofit Terms; Industry Terms: Not Available to Industry
How to cite: pXTK108 [Term_bla-v1_PartType10] was a gift from Michael Springer (Addgene plasmid # 229345 ; http://n2t.net/addgene:229345 ; RRID:Addgene_229345)
